>Addgene plasmid #179407 | pv6_MECP2_MBD | addgene full sequence | sequence record 370522 | Addgene NGS Result
TCGCGCGTTTCGGTGATGACGGTGAAAACCTCTGACACATGCAGCTCCCGGAGACGGTCACAGCTTGTCT
GTAAGCGGATGCCGGGAGCAGACAAGCCCGTCAGGGCGCGTCAGCGGGTGTTGGCGGGTGTCGGGGCTGG
CTTAACTATGCGGCATCAGAGCAGATTGTACTGAGAGTGCACCATATGCGGTGTGAAATACCGCACAGAT
GCGTAAGGAGAAAATACCGCATCAGGCGCCATTCGCCATTCAGGCTGCGCAACTGTTGGGAAGGGCGATC
GGTGCGGGCCTCTTCGCTATTACGCCAGCTGGCGAAAGGGGGATGTGCTGCAAGGCGATTAAGTTGGGTA
ACGCCAGGGTTTTCCCAGTCACGACGTTGTAAAACGACGGCCAGTGAATTCTCGAGCCATAACTTCGTAT
AATGTATACTATACGAAGTTATATCGGACATTGATTATTGACTAGTTATTAATAGTAATCAATTACGGGG
TCATTAGTTCATAGCCCATATATGGAGTTCCGCGTTACATAACTTACGGTAAATGGCCCGCCTGGCTGAC
CGCCCAACGACCCCCGCCCATTGACGTCAATAATGACGTATGTTCCCATAGTAACGCCAATAGGGACTTT
CCATTGACGTCAATGGGTGGAGTATTTACGGTAAACTGCCCACTTGGCAGTACATCAAGTGTATCATATG
CCAAGTACGCCCCCTATTGACGTCAATGACGGTAAATGGCCCGCCTGGCATTATGCCCAGTACATGACCT
TATGGGACTTTCCTACTTGGCAGTACATCTACGTATTAGTCATCGCTATTACCATGGTCGAGGTGAGCCC
CACGTTCTGCTTCACTCTCCCCATCTCCCCCCCCTCCCCACCCCCAATTTTGTATTTATTTATTTTTTAA
TTATTTTGTGCAGCGATGGGGGCGGGGGGGGGGGGGGSGCGCGCCRGGSGGGGSGGGGSGGGGSGRGGGG
SGGGGSGGGGCGAGGCGGAGAGGTGCGGCGGCAGCCAATCAGAGCGGCGCGCTCCGAAAGTTTCCTTTTA
TGGCGAGGCGGCGGCGGCGGCGGCCCTATAAAAAGCGAAGCGCGCGGCGGGCGGGAGTCGCTGCGCGCTG
CCTTCGCCCCGTGCCCCGCTCCGCCGCCGCCTCGCGCCGCCCGCCCCGGCTCTGACTGACCGCGTTACTC
CCACAGGTGAGCGGGCGGGACGGCCCTTCTCCTCCGGGCTGTAATTAGCGCTTGGTTTAATGACGGCTTG
TTTCTTTTCTGTGGCTGCGTGAAAGCCTTGAGGGGCTCCGGGAGGGCCCTTTGTGCGGGGGGAGCGGCTC
GGGGGGTGCGTGCGTGTGTGTGTGCGTGGGGAGCGCCGCGTGCGGCTCCGCGCTGCCCGGCGGCTGTGAG
CGCTGCGGGCGCGGCGCGGGGCTTTGTGCGCTCCGCAGTGTGCGCGAGGGGAGCGCGGCCGGGGGCGGTG
CCCCGCGGTGCGGGGGGGGCTGCGAGGGGAACAAAGGCTGCGTGCGGGGTGTGTGCGTGGGGGGGTGAGC
AGGGGGTGTGGGCGCGTCGGTCGGGCTGCAACCCCCCCTGCACCCCCCTCCCCGAGTTGCTGAGCACGGC
CCGGCTTCGGGTGCGGGGCTCCGTACGGGGCGTGGCGCGGGGCTCGCCGTGCCGGGCGGGGGGTGGCGGC
AGGTGGGGGTGCCGGGCGGGGCGGGGCCGCCTCGGGCCGGGGAGGGCTCGGGGGAGGGGCGCGGCGGCCC
CCGGAGCGCCGGCGGCTGTCGAGGCGCGGCGAGCCGCAGCCATTGCCTTTTATGGTAATCGTGCGAGAGG
GCGCAGGGACTTCCTTTGTCCCAAATCTGTGCGGAGCCGAAATCTGGGAGGCGCCGCCGCACCCCCTCTA
GCGGGCGCGGGGCGAAGCGGTGCGGCGCCGGCAGGAAGGAAATGGGCGGGGAGGGCCTTCGTGCGTCGCC
GCGCCGCCGTCCCCTTCTCCCTCTCCAGCCTCGGGGCTGTCCGCGGGGGGACGGCTGCCTTCGGGGGGGA
CGGGGCAGGGCGGGGTTCGGCTTCTGGCGTGTGACCGGCGGCTCTAGAGCCTCTGCTAACCATGTTCATG
CCTTCTTCTTTTTCCTACAGCTCCTGGGCAACGTGCTGGTTATTGTGCTGTCTCATCATTTTGGCAAAGA
ATTCTAGCATGGCTGGTGGCCTGAATGACATCTTTGAGGCCCAGAAGATCGAGTGGCATGAGAACCTGTA
CTTCCAGGGAGTCGACGAAGAGTCTGGTTCTGTTTCTGGTGGTGATAAACAGCGGCGCTCCATTATCCGT
GACCGGGGACCTATGTATGATGACCCCACCTTGCCTGAAGGTTGGACACGAAAGCTTAAACAAAGGAAGT
CTGGCCGATCTGCTGGAAAGTATGATGTATATTTGATCAATCCCCAGGGAAAAGCTTTTCGCTCTAAAGT
AGAATTGATTGCATACTTTGAAAAGGTGGGAGACACCTCCTTGGACCCTAATGATTTTGACTTCACGGTA
ACTGGGAGAGGGAGCCCCTCCAGGAGAGAGCAGAAACCAATCGGTGGCGGAGGCTCTGGAGGTGGAGGCT
CCGCACCCCCCAAAAAGAAACGCAAGGTTGGATACCGGGATCCACCGGTCGCCACCGTGAGCAAGGGCGA
GGAGCTGTTCACCGGGGTGGTGCCCATCCTGGTCGAGCTGGACGGCGACGTAAACGGCCACAAGTTCAGC
GTGTCCGGCGAGGGCGAGGGCGATGCCACCTACGGCAAGCTGACCCTGAAGTTCATCTGCACCACCGGCA
AGCTGCCCGTGCCCTGGCCCACCCTCGTGACCACCCTGACCTACGGCGTGCAGTGCTTCAGCCGCTACCC
CGACCACATGAAGCAGCACGACTTCTTCAAGTCCGCCATGCCCGAAGGCTACGTCCAGGAGCGCACCATC
TTCTTCAAGGACGACGGCAACTACAAGACCCGCGCCGAGGTGAAGTTCGAGGGCGACACCCTGGTGAACC
GCATCGAGCTGAAGGGCATCGACTTCAAGGAGGACGGCAACATCCTGGGGCACAAGCTGGAGTACAACTA
CAACAGCCACAACGTCTATATCATGGCCGACAAGCAGAAGAACGGCATCAAGGTGAACTTCAAGATCCGC
CACAACATCGAGGACGGCAGCGTGCAGCTCGCCGACCACTACCAGCAGAACACCCCCATCGGCGACGGCC
CCGTGCTGCTGCCCGACAACCACTACCTGAGCACCCAGTCCGCCCTGAGCAAAGACCCCAACGAGAAGCG
CGATCACATGGTCCTGCTGGAGTTCGTGACCGCCGCCGGGATCACTCTCGGCATGGACGAGCTGTACAAG
TAAAGCGAGCTCGACAGATCTAGGAGCGGTTAACGAGGTAGCGGCCGCCGAAGCCGCTTGGAATAAGGCC
GGTGTGCGTTTGTCTATATGTTATTTTCCACCATATTGCCGTCTTTTGGCAATGTGAGGGCCCGGAAACC
TGGCCCTGTCTTCTTGACGAGCATTCCTAGGGGTCTTTCCCCTCTCGCCAAAGGAATGCAAGGTCTGTTG
AATGTCGTGAAGGAAGCAGTTCCTCTGGAAGCTTCTTGAAGACAAACAACGTCTGTAGCGACCCTTTGCA
GGCAGCGGAACCCCCCACCTGGCGACAGGTGCCTCTGCGGCCAAAAGCCACGTGTATAAGATACACCTGC
AAAGGCGGCACAACCCCAGTGCCACGTTGTGAGTTGGATAGTTGTGGAAAGAGTCAAATGGCTCTCCTCA
AGCGTATTCAACAAGGGGCTGAAGGATGCCCAGAAGGTACCCCATTGTATGGGATCTGATCTGGGGCCTC
GGTGCACATGCTTTACATGTGTTTAGTCGAGGTTAAAAAAACGTCTAGGCCCCCCGAACCACGGGGACGT
GGTTTTCCTTTGAAAAACACGATGATAATATGGCCACAACCATGACCGAGTACAAGCCCACGGTGCGCCT
CGCCACCCGCGACGACGTCCCCAGGGCCGTACGCACCCTCGCCGCCGCGTTCGCCGACTACCCCGCCACG
CGCCACACCGTCGATCCGGACCGCCACATCGAGCGGGTCACCGAGCTGCAAGAACTCTTCCTCACGCGCG
TCGGGCTCGACATCGGCAAGGTGTGGGTCGCGGACGACGGCGCCGCGGTGGCGGTCTGGACCACGCCGGA
GAGCGTCGAAGCGGGGGCGGTGTTCGCCGAGATCGGCCCGCGCATGGCCGAGTTGAGCGGTTCCCGGCTG
GCCGCGCAGCAACAGATGGAAGGCCTCCTGGCGCCGCACCGGCCCAAGGAGCCCGCGTGGTTCCTGGCCA
CCGTCGGCGTCTCGCCCGACCACCAGGGCAAGGGTCTGGGCAGCGCCGTCGTGCTCCCCGGAGTGGAGGC
GGCCGAGCGCGCCGGGGTGCCCGCCTTCCTGGAGACCTCCGCGCCCCGCAACCTCCCCTTCTACGAGCGG
CTCGGCTTCACCGTCACCGCCGACGTCGAGGTGCCCGAAGGACCGCGCACCTGGTGCATGACCCGCAAGC
CCGGTGCCTGACGCCCGCCCCACGACCCGCAGCGCCCGACCGAAAGGAGCGCAGTGCTACGAGATTTCGA
TTCCACCGCCGCCTTCTATGAAAGGTTGGGCTTCGGAATCGTTTTCCGGGACGCCGGCTGGATGATCCTC
CAGCGCGGGGATCTCATGCTGGAGTTCTTCGCCCACCCCAACTTGTTTATTGCAGCTTATAATGGTTACA
AATAAAGCAATAGCATCACAAATTTCACAAATAAAGCATTTTTTTCACTGCATTCTAGTTGTGGTTTGTC
CAAACTCATCAATGTATCTTATCATGTCTGTATACCGTGGATCCGGCCGGCCCCATAACTTCGTATAGTA
TACATTATACGAAGTTATCCCCTGCAGGCATGCAAGCTTGGCGTAATCATGGTCATAGCTGTTTCCTGTG
TGAAATTGTTATCCGCTCACAATTCCACACAACATACGAGCCGGAAGCATAAAGTGTAAAGCCTGGGGTG
CCTAATGAGTGAGCTAACTCACATTAATTGCGTTGCGCTCACTGCCCGCTTTCCAGTCGGGAAACCTGTC
GTGCCAGCTGCATTAATGAATCGGCCAACGCGCGGGGAGAGGCGGTTTGCGTATTGGGCGCTCTTCCGCT
TCCTCGCTCACTGACTCGCTGCGCTCGGTCGTTCGGCTGCGGCGAGCGGTATCAGCTCACTCAAAGGCGG
TAATACGGTTATCCACAGAATCAGGGGATAACGCAGGAAAGAACATGTGAGCAAAAGGCCAGCAAAAGGC
CAGGAACCGTAAAAAGGCCGCGTTGCTGGCGTTTTTCCATAGGCTCCGCCCCCCTGACGAGCATCACAAA
AATCGACGCTCAAGTCAGAGGTGGCGAAACCCGACAGGACTATAAAGATACCAGGCGTTTCCCCCTGGAA
GCTCCCTCGTGCGCTCTCCTGTTCCGACCCTGCCGCTTACCGGATACCTGTCCGCCTTTCTCCCTTCGGG
AAGCGTGGCGCTTTCTCATAGCTCACGCTGTAGGTATCTCAGTTCGGTGTAGGTCGTTCGCTCCAAGCTG
GGCTGTGTGCACGAACCCCCCGTTCAGCCCGACCGCTGCGCCTTATCCGGTAACTATCGTCTTGAGTCCA
ACCCGGTAAGACACGACTTATCGCCACTGGCAGCAGCCACTGGTAACAGGATTAGCAGAGCGAGGTATGT
AGGCGGTGCTACAGAGTTCTTGAAGTGGTGGCCTAACTACGGCTACACTAGAAGAACAGTATTTGGTATC
TGCGCTCTGCTGAAGCCAGTTACCTTCGGAAAAAGAGTTGGTAGCTCTTGATCCGGCAAACAAACCACCG
CTGGTAGCGGTGGTTTTTTTGTTTGCAAGCAGCAGATTACGCGCAGAAAAAAAGGATCTCAAGAAGATCC
TTTGATCTTTTCTACGGGGTCTGACGCTCAGTGGAACGAAAACTCACGTTAAGGGATTTTGGTCATGAGA
TTATCAAAAAGGATCTTCACCTAGATCCTTTTAAATTAAAAATGAAGTTTTAAATCAATCTAAAGTATAT
ATGAGTAAACTTGGTCTGACAGTTACCAATGCTTAATCAGTGAGGCACCTATCTCAGCGATCTGTCTATT
TCGTTCATCCATAGTTGCCTGACTCCCCGTCGTGTAGATAACTACGATACGGGAGGGCTTACCATCTGGC
CCCAGTGCTGCAATGATACCGCGAGACCCACGCTCACCGGCTCCAGATTTATCAGCAATAAACCAGCCAG
CCGGAAGGGCCGAGCGCAGAAGTGGTCCTGCAACTTTATCCGCCTCCATCCAGTCTATTAATTGTTGCCG
GGAAGCTAGAGTAAGTAGTTCGCCAGTTAATAGTTTGCGCAACGTTGTTGCCATTGCTACAGGCATCGTG
GTGTCACGCTCGTCGTTTGGTATGGCTTCATTCAGCTCCGGTTCCCAACGATCAAGGCGAGTTACATGAT
CCCCCATGTTGTGCAAAAAAGCGGTTAGCTCCTTCGGTCCTCCGATCGTTGTCAGAAGTAAGTTGGCCGC
AGTGTTATCACTCATGGTTATGGCAGCACTGCATAATTCTCTTACTGTCATGCCATCCGTAAGATGCTTT
TCTGTGACTGGTGAGTACTCAACCAAGTCATTCTGAGAATAGTGTATGCGGCGACCGAGTTGCTCTTGCC
CGGCGTCAATACGGGATAATACCGCGCCACATAGCAGAACTTTAAAAGTGCTCATCATTGGAAAACGTTC
TTCGGGGCGAAAACTCTCAAGGATCTTACCGCTGTTGAGATCCAGTTCGATGTAACCCACTCGTGCACCC
AACTGATCTTCAGCATCTTTTACTTTCACCAGCGTTTCTGGGTGAGCAAAAACAGGAAGGCAAAATGCCG
CAAAAAAGGGAATAAGGGCGACACGGAAATGTTGAATACTCATACTCTTCCTTTTTCAATATTATTGAAG
CATTTATCAGGGTTATTGTCTCATGAGCGGATACATATTTGAATGTATTTAGAAAAATAAACAAATAGGG
GTTCCGCGCACATTTCCCCGAAAAGTGCCACCTGACGTCTAAGAAACCATTATTATCATGACATTAACCT
ATAAAAATAGGCGTATCACGAGGCCCTTTCGTC
Features (pLannotate 1.2.2; 23 found; start..end, strand, type, name):
    137..236     +  misc_feature   bom (fragment): basis of mobility region from pBR322
    242..399     -  CDS            lacZα (fragment): LacZα fragment of β-galactosidase; lacZ fragment
    409..442     -  protein_bind   loxP511: Cre-mediated recombination occurs in the 8-bp core sequence (GTATACAT). loxP511 sites are compatible with each other, but incompatible with wild-type loxP sites. Cre recombinase
    447..826     +  enhancer       CMV enhancer: human cytomegalovirus immediate early enhancer
    828..1103    +  promoter       chicken β-actin promoter: No description available
   1104..2120    +  intron         chimeric intron: chimera between introns from chicken β-actin and rabbit β-globin
   2118..2174    +  CDS            HBB (fragment): HBB_LEPEU - Experimental evidence at protein level: Swiss-Prot protein existence level 1. Involved in oxygen transport from the lung to the various peripheral tissues. From Lepus europaeus (European hare).
   2257..2559    +  CDS            MECP2 (fragment): MECP2_HUMAN - Experimental evidence at protein level: Swiss-Prot protein existence level 1. Chromosomal protein that binds to methylated DNA. It can bind specifically to a single methyl-CpG pair. It is not influenced by sequences flanking the methyl-CpGs. Mediates transcriptional repression through interaction with histone deacetylase and the corepressor SIN3A. Binds both 5-methylcytosine (5mC) and 5-hydroxymethylcytosine (5hmC)- containing DNA, with a preference for 5-methylcytosine (5mC). From Homo sapiens (Human).
   2647..3363    +  CDS            EGFP: the original enhanced GFP (Yang et al., 1996) mammalian codon-optimized
   3486..3948    +  misc_feature   IRES: internal ribosome entry site (IRES) of the encephalomyocarditis virus (EMCV)
   3962..4561    +  CDS            PuroR: puromycin N-acetyltransferase; pac from Streptomyces alboniger; confers resistance to puromycin
   4610..4735    +  CDS            ble (fragment): BLE_KLEPN - Experimental evidence at protein level: Swiss-Prot protein existence level 1. Binding protein with a strong affinity to the bleomycin family of antibiotics. Binds to CL990; an antimitotic-antibiotic compound. From Klebsiella pneumoniae.
   4730..4851    +  polyA_signal   SV40 poly(A) signal: SV40 polyadenylation signal
   4885..4918    +  protein_bind   loxP511: Cre-mediated recombination occurs in the 8-bp core sequence (GTATACAT). loxP511 sites are compatible with each other, but incompatible with wild-type loxP sites. Cre recombinase
   4921..4939    +  misc_feature   MCS (fragment): pUC18/19 multiple cloning site
   4976..4992    -  protein_bind   lac operator: The lac repressor binds to the lac operator to inhibit transcription in E. coli. This inhibition can be relieved by adding lactose or isopropyl-β-D-thiogalactopyranoside (IPTG). lac repressor encoded by lacI
   5000..5030    -  promoter       lac promoter: promoter for the E. coli lac operon
   5045..5066    -  protein_bind   CAP binding site: CAP binding activates transcription in the presence of cAMP. E. coli catabolite activator protein
   5079..5171    -  CDS            lacI (fragment): lac repressor; lacI; The lac repressor binds to the lac operator to inhibit transcription in E. coli. This inhibition can be relieved by adding lactose or isopropyl-β-D-thiogalactopyranoside (IPTG).
   5354..5942    -  rep_origin     ori: high-copy-number ColE1/pMB1/pBR322/pUC origin of replication
   6113..6973    -  CDS            AmpR: β-lactamase; bla; confers resistance to ampicillin, carbenicillin, and related antibiotics
   6974..7078    -  promoter       AmpR promoter: bla
   7173..35      +  CDS            rop (fragment) (across the origin): Rop protein, which maintains plasmids at low copy number; rop
