[The description below was written by a language model from this plasmid's Addgene catalogue record and pLannotate feature annotations shown in this document.]
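Description:
pv6_MECP2_MBD is a mammalian expression and genomic targeting plasmid built on the parBit_v6 backbone, designed for generating stable cell lines by recombination-mediated cassette exchange (RMCE). In bacteria it is maintained at high copy through a ColE1/pUC-type origin and selected with ampicillin via the β-lactamase gene. Remnants of a pUC-style lacZα/lac promoter region flank the cassette.

The payload sits between two loxP511 sites in inverted orientation relative to each other. These heterospecific sites recombine with one another but not with wild-type loxP, so Cre can swap the intervening cassette into a genomic landing site carrying matching sites. Within the cassette, a CAGGS promoter (CMV enhancer, chicken β-actin promoter and chimeric β-actin/β-globin intron) drives the methyl-CpG-binding domain (MBD) of mouse MECP2. The automated annotation labels this fragment by similarity to the human protein, whereas the catalogue lists the species as mouse. According to the record, the domain carries an N-terminal AviTag, a short peptide substrate for BirA-mediated biotinylation that is not picked up in the feature table, and a C-terminal EGFP for visualisation. Downstream, an EMCV IRES links a puromycin N-acetyltransferase gene to the same transcript, allowing selection of expressing cells, and an SV40 polyadenylation signal terminates the unit.

The construct is intended for stable expression of a tagged reader domain for methylated DNA. The associated publication concerns identifying protein interactomes at chromatin marks, which is consistent with using the MBD as an engineered chromatin reader, although the record gives no further experimental detail.
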