Addgene plasmid #179407: pv6_MECP2_MBD
Purpose: Cell line generation via recombination-mediated cassette exchange (RMCE) and stable expression of MECP2_MBD
Depositing lab: Tuncay Baubec. Depositing organization: University of Zurich. Publication: ChromID identifies the protein interactome at chromatin marks. Villasenor R, Pfaendler R, Ambrosi C, Butz S, Giuliani S, Bryan E, Sheahan TW, Gable AL, Schmolka N, Manzo M, Wirz J, Feller C, von Mering C, Aebersold R, Voigt P, Baubec T. Nat Biotechnol. 2020 Mar 2. pii: 10.1038/s41587-020-0434-2. doi: 10.1038/s41587-020-0434-2. PubMed 32123383.
Backbone
  Vector backbone: parBit_v6
  Vector type: Mammalian Expression
Growth in bacteria
  Bacterial resistance: Ampicillin, 100 μg/mL
  Growth temperature: 37°C
  Growth strain: DH5alpha
  Copy number: High Copy
Gene/Insert
  Gene/Insert name: MECP2_MBD (alt name: MBD domain of MECP2)
  Species: M. musculus (mouse)
  Entrez Gene: Mecp2 (a.k.a. 1500041B07Rik, D630021H01Rik, Mbd5, WBP10)
  Promoter: CAGGS
  Tag / fusion protein: AviTag (N terminal on insert); EGFP (C terminal on insert)
  Cloning method: Gibson Cloning
  Sequencing primers: 5′ CTGGTTGTTGTGCTGTCTC
Terms and licenses: Academic/Nonprofit Terms; Industry Terms: Not Available to Industry
How to cite: pv6_MECP2_MBD was a gift from Tuncay Baubec (Addgene plasmid # 179407 ; http://n2t.net/addgene:179407 ; RRID:Addgene_179407)
